>Addgene plasmid #42788 | TAL3325 | depositor partial sequence | sequence record 57908 | TAL3325 sequence 2430 bps
TCTAGAGCTAGCACCATGGACTACAAAGACCATGACGGTGATTATAAAGATCATGACATCGATTACAAGG
ATGACGATGACAAGATGGCCCCCAAGAAGAAGAGGAAGGTGGGCATTCACCGCGGGGTACCTATGGTGGA
CTTGAGGACACTCGGTTATTCGCAACAGCAACAGGAGAAAATCAAGCCTAAGGTCAGGAGCACCGTCGCG
CAACACCACGAGGCGCTTGTGGGGCATGGCTTCACTCATGCGCATATTGTCGCGCTTTCACAGCACCCTG
CGGCGCTTGGGACGGTGGCTGTCAAATACCAAGATATGATTGCGGCCCTGCCCGAAGCCACGCACGAGGC
AATTGTAGGGGTCGGTAAACAGTGGTCGGGAGCGCGAGCACTTGAGGCGCTGCTGACTGTGGCGGGTGAG
CTTAGGGGGCCTCCGCTCCAGCTCGACACCGGGCAGCTGCTGAAGATCGCGAAGAGAGGGGGAGTAACAG
CGGTAGAGGCAGTGCACGCCTGGCGCAATGCGCTCACCGGGGCCCCCTTGAACCTGACCCCAGACCAGGT
AGTCGCAATCGCGTCACATGACGGGGGAAAGCAAGCCCTGGAAACCGTGCAAAGGTTGTTGCCGGTCCTT
TGTCAAGACCACGGCCTTACACCGGAGCAAGTCGTGGCCATTGCAAGCAACATCGGTGGCAAACAGGCTC
TTGAGACGGTTCAGAGACTTCTCCCAGTTCTCTGTCAAGCCCACGGGCTGACTCCCGATCAAGTTGTAGC
GATTGCGAATAACAATGGAGGGAAACAAGCATTGGAGACTGTCCAACGGCTCCTTCCCGTGTTGTGTCAA
GCCCACGGTTTGACGCCTGCACAAGTGGTCGCCATCGCCAGCCATGATGGCGGTAAGCAGGCGCTGGAAA
CAGTACAGCGCCTGCTGCCTGTACTGTGCCAGGATCATGGACTGACCCCAGACCAGGTAGTCGCAATCGC
GAACAATAATGGGGGAAAGCAAGCCCTGGAAACCGTGCAAAGGTTGTTGCCGGTCCTTTGTCAAGACCAC
GGCCTTACACCGGAGCAAGTCGTGGCCATTGCATCCCACGACGGTGGCAAACAGGCTCTTGAGACGGTTC
AGAGACTTCTCCCAGTTCTCTGTCAAGCCCACGGGCTGACTCCCGATCAAGTTGTAGCGATTGCGAATAA
CAATGGAGGGAAACAAGCATTGGAGACTGTCCAACGGCTCCTTCCCGTGTTGTGTCAAGCCCACGGTTTG
ACGCCTGCACAAGTGGTCGCCATCGCCAACAACAACGGCGGTAAGCAGGCGCTGGAAACAGTACAGCGCC
TGCTGCCTGTACTGTGCCAGGATCATGGACTGACCCCAGACCAGGTAGTCGCAATCGCGAACAATAATGG
GGGAAAGCAAGCCCTGGAAACCGTGCAAAGGTTGTTGCCGGTCCTTTGTCAAGACCACGGCCTTACACCG
GAGCAAGTCGTGGCCATTGCAAGCAACATCGGTGGCAAACAGGCTCTTGAGACGGTTCAGAGACTTCTCC
CAGTTCTCTGTCAAGCCCACGGGCTGACTCCCGATCAAGTTGTAGCGATTGCGTCGCATGACGGAGGGAA
ACAAGCATTGGAGACTGTCCAACGGCTCCTTCCCGTGTTGTGTCAAGCCCACGGTTTGACGCCTGCACAA
GTGGTCGCCATCGCCAGCCATGATGGCGGTAAGCAGGCGCTGGAAACAGTACAGCGCCTGCTGCCTGTAC
TGTGCCAGGATCATGGACTGACCCCAGACCAGGTAGTCGCAATCGCGTCACATGACGGGGGAAAGCAAGC
CCTGGAAACCGTGCAAAGGTTGTTGCCGGTCCTTTGTCAAGACCACGGCCTTACACCGGAGCAAGTCGTG
GCCATTGCAAGCAATGGGGGTGGCAAACAGGCTCTTGAGACGGTTCAGAGACTTCTCCCAGTTCTCTGTC
AAGCCCACGGGCTGACTCCCGATCAAGTTGTAGCGATTGCGAATAACAATGGAGGGAAACAAGCATTGGA
GACTGTCCAACGGCTCCTTCCCGTGTTGTGTCAAGCCCACGGTTTGACGCCTGCACAAGTGGTCGCCATC
GCCAGCCATGATGGCGGTAAGCAGGCGCTGGAAACAGTACAGCGCCTGCTGCCTGTACTGTGCCAGGATC
ATGGACTGACACCCGAACAGGTGGTCGCCATTGCTTCTAACATCGGAGGACGGCCAGCCTTGGAGTCCAT
CGTAGCCCAATTGTCCAGGCCCGATCCCGCGTTGGCTGCGTTAACGAATGACCATCTGGTGGCGTTGGCA
TGTCTTGGTGGACGACCCGCGCTCGATGCAGTCAAAAAGGGTCTGCCTCATGCTCCCGCATTGATCAAAA
GAACCAACCGGCGGATTCCCGAGAGAACTTCCCATCGAGTCGCGGGATCC
