>Addgene plasmid #42788 | TAL3325 | addgene partial sequence | sequence record 60779 | JDS-TALEN-F 5'-TAGGGGTCGGTAAACAGTGG-3'
ACTGTGGCGGGTGAGCTTAGGGGGCCTCCGCTCCAGCTCGACACCGGGCAGCTGCTGAAGATCGCGAAGA
GAGGGGGAGTAACAGCGGTAGAGGCAGTGCACGCCTGGCGCAATGCGCTCACCGGGGCCCCCTTGAACCT
GACCCCAGACCAGGTAGTCGCAATCGCGTCACATGACGGGGGAAAGCAAGCCCTGGAAACCGTGCAAAGG
TTGTTGCCGGTCCTTTGTCAAGACCACGGCCTTACACCGGAGCAAGTCGTGGCCATTGCAAGCAACATCG
GTGGCAAACAGGCTCTTGAGACGGTTCAGAGACTTCTCCCAGTTCTCTGTCAAGCCCACGGGCTGACTCC
CGATCAAGTTGTAGCGATTGCGAATAACAATGGAGGGAAACAAGCATTGGAGACTGTCCAACGGCTCCTT
CCCGTGTTGTGTCAAGCCCACGGTTTGACGCCTGCACAAGTGGTCGCCATCGCCAGCCATGATGGCGGTA
AGCAGGCGCTGGAAACAGTACAGCGCCTGCTGCCTGTACTGTGCCAGGATCATGGACTGACCCCAGACCA
GGTAGTCGCAATCGCGAACAATAATGGGGGAAAGCAAGCCCTGGAAACCGTGCAAAGGTTGTTGCCGGTC
CTTTGTCAAGACCACGGCCTTACACCGGAGCAAGTCGTGGCCATTGCATCCCACGACGGTGGCAAACAGG
CTCTTGAGACGGTTCAGAGACTTCTCCCAGTTCTCTGTCAAGCCCACGGGCTGACTCCCGATCAAGTTGT
AGCGATTGCGAATAACAATGGA
