[The description below was written by a language model from this plasmid's Addgene catalogue record.]
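Description:
TAL3325 is a TALEN expression plasmid built on the JDS70 backbone, a mammalian expression vector that also carries a T7 promoter. It encodes the "right" half of a TALEN pair directed against the zebrafish (D. rerio) nup155 gene. The plasmid is propagated in E. coli as a high-copy construct under ampicillin selection. The record does not name the origin of replication, and no feature table is provided, so the layout described here rests on the catalogue fields alone.

The insert of about 1.6 kb is not the nup155 coding sequence. It is an engineered array of TAL effector repeats designed to recognise a specific 18-nucleotide binding site within that gene. The array was cloned by restriction enzyme methods into the roughly 6.4 kb backbone, and the cloning sites were destroyed in the process. The backbone supplies the flanking parts of the open reading frame, with a 3X Flag epitope at the N terminus and a wild-type FokI nuclease domain at the C terminus. FokI cleaves DNA only as a dimer, so this right-hand monomer is meant to be used with a matching left-hand TALEN that binds the opposite strand nearby. Together the pair makes a double-strand break between the two half-sites, and error-prone repair of that break can produce disruptive insertions or deletions.

The CMV promoter drives expression in mammalian cells. The T7 designation suggests the vector can also serve as a template for in vitro transcription of TALEN mRNA, which fits the associated work on targeted gene disruption in somatic zebrafish cells. The Flag tag allows detection of the fusion protein.
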