Addgene plasmid #42788: TAL3325
Depositing lab: Keith Joung. Depositing organization: Massachusetts General Hospital. Publication: Targeted gene disruption in somatic zebrafish cells using engineered TALENs. Sander JD, Cade L, Khayter C, Reyon D, Peterson RT, Joung JK, Yeh JR. Nat Biotechnol. 2011 Aug 5;29(8):697-8. doi: 10.1038/nbt.1934. PubMed 21822241.
Backbone
  Vector backbone: JDS70
  Backbone manufacturer: Addgene plasmid #32285
  Backbone size w/o insert (bp): 6447
  Vector type: Mammalian Expression ; T7
Growth in bacteria
  Bacterial resistance: Ampicillin, 100 μg/mL
  Growth temperature: 37°C
  Growth strain: XL1 Blue
  Copy number: High Copy
Gene/Insert
  Gene/Insert name: ZebrafishCommunity-nup155-right (alt name: nup155)
  Species: D. rerio (zebrafish)
  Insert size (bp): 1640
  Entrez Gene: nup155 (a.k.a. zgc:55435)
  Promoter: CMV
  Tag / fusion protein: 3X Flag (N terminal on backbone); WT FOKI (C terminal on backbone)
  Cloning method: Restriction Enzyme; 5′ cloning site N/A (destroyed during cloning); 3′ cloning site N/A (destroyed during cloning)
  Sequencing primers: 5′ CMV-F; 3′ BGH-rev
Terms and licenses: Academic/Nonprofit Terms; Industry Terms: Not Available to Industry
Depositor comments: Target binding site: TCAGCGCGGGACCCTGCA It is strongly recommended that users perform a diagnostic digest to verify this plasmid prior to use. For example, a double digest of the plasmid with BamHI and KpnI should result in two bands at 2.3kb and 5.8kb.
How to cite: TAL3325 was a gift from Keith Joung (Addgene plasmid # 42788 ; http://n2t.net/addgene:42788 ; RRID:Addgene_42788)
